>Addgene plasmid #129024 | pProvector_AAV2_586_PLGLAR | addgene full sequence | sequence record 306702 | Addgene NGS Result
CTAAATTGTAAGCGTTAATATTTTGTTAAAATTCGCGTTAAATTTTTGTTAAATCAGCTCATTTTTTAAC
CAATAGGCCGAAATCGGCAAAATCCCTTATAAATCAAAAGAATAGACCGAGATAGGGT
[37 nt withheld, positions 129-165]
AAAGAACGTGGACTCCAACGTCAAAGG
[49 nt withheld, positions 193-241]
T
[88 nt withheld, positions 243-330]
AGCGAACGTGGCGAGAGCTTGACGGGGAAAGCCAGCGAACGACGGGGAAAGCCAGCGAACGTGGCGAGAC
TTGACGGGGAAAGCCAGGAACGTGGCGAGAAAGCTTGACGGGGAAAGCCAGCG
[124 nt withheld, positions 454-577]
CCCATTCGCCATTCAGGCTGCGCAACTGTTGGGAAGGGCGATCGGTGCGGGCCTCTTCGCTATTACGCCA
GCTGGCGAAAGGGGGATGTGCTGCAAGGCGATTAAGTTGGGTAACGCCAGGGTTTTCCCAGTCACGACGT
TGTAAAACGACGGCCAGTGAGCGCGCGTAATACGACTCACTATAGGGCGAATTGGGTACCGGGCCCCCCC
TCGAGGTCGACGGTATCGATAAGCTTGATATCGAATTCCTGCAGCCCGGGGGATCCACTAGTTCTAGAGT
CCTGTATTAGAGGTCACGTGAGTGTTTTGCGACATTTTGCGACACCATGTGGTCACGCTGGGTATTTAAG
CCCGAGTGAGCACGCAGGGTCTCCATTTTGAAGCGGGAGGTTTGAACGCGCAGCCGCCATGCCGGGGTTT
TACGAGATTGTGATTAAGGTCCCCAGCGACCTTGACGAGCATCTGCCCGGCATTTCTGACAGCTTTGTGA
ACTGGGTGGCCGAGAAGGAATGGGAGTTGCCGCCAGATTCTGACATGGATCTGAATCTGATTGAGCAGGC
ACCCCTGACCGTGGCCGAGAAGCTGCAGCGCGACTTTCTGACGGAATGGCGTCGTGTGAGTAAGGCCCCG
GAGGCCCTTTTCTTTGTGCAATTTGAGAAGGGAGAGAGCTACTTCCACATGCACGTGCTCGTGGAAACCA
CCGGGGTGAAATCTATGGTTTTGGGACGTTTCCTGAGTCAGATTCGCGAAAAACTGATTCAGAGAATTTA
CCGCGGGATCGAGCCGACTTTGCCAAACTGGTTCGCGGTCACAAAGACCAGAAATGGTGCCGGAGGCGGG
AACAAGGTGGTGGATGAGTGCTACATCCCCAATTACTTGCTCCCCAAAACCCAGCCTGAGCTCCAGTGGG
CGTGGACTAATATGGAACAGTATTTAAGCGCCTGTTTGAATCTCACGGAGCGTAAACGGTTGGTGGCGCA
GCATCTGACGCACGTGTCGCAGACGCAGGAGCAGAACAAAGAGAATCAGAATCCCAATTCTGATGCGCCG
GTGATCAGATCAAAAACTTCAGCCAGGTACATGGAGCTGGTCGGGTGGCTCGTGGACAAGGGGATTACCT
CGGAGAAGCAGTGGATACAGGAGGACCAGGCCTCATACATCTCCTTCAATGCGGCCTCCAACTCGCGGTC
CCAAATCAAGGCTGCCTTGGACAATGCGGGAAAGATTATGAGCCTGACTAAAACCGCCCCCGACTACCTG
GTGGGCCAGCAGCCCGTGGAGGACATTTCCAGCAATCGGATTTATAAAATTTTGGAACTAAACGGGTACG
ATCCCCAATATGCGGCTTCCGTCTTTCTGGGATGGGCCACGAAAAAGTTCGGCAAGAGGAACACCATCTG
GCTGTTTGGGCCTGCAACTACCGGGAAGACCAACATCGCGGAGGCCATAGCCCACACTGTGCCCTTCTAC
GGGTGCGTAAACTGGACCAATGAGAACTTTCCCTTCAACGACTGTGTCGACAAGATGGTGATCTGGTGGG
AGGAGGGGAAGATGACCGCCAAGGTCGTGGAGTCGGCCAAAGCCATTCTCGGAGGAAGCAAGGTGCGCGT
GGACCAGAAATGCAAGTCCTCGGCCCAGATAGACCCGACTCCCGTGATCGTCACCTCCAACACCAACATG
TGCGCCGTGATTGACGGGAACTCAACGACCTTCGAACACCAGCAGCCGTTGCAAGACCGGATGTTCAAAT
TTGAACTCACCCGCCGTCTGGATCATGACTTTGGGAAGGTCACCAAGCAGGAAGTCAAAGACTTTTTCCG
GTGGGCAAAGGATCACGTGGTTGAGGTGGAGCATGAATTCTACGTCAAAAAGGGTGGAGCCAAGAAAAGA
CCCGCCCCCAGTGACGCAGATATAAGTGAGCCCAAACGGGTGCGCGAGTCAGTTGCGCAGCCATCGACGT
CAGACGCGGAAGCTTCGATCAACTACGCAGACAGGTACCAAAACAAATGTTCTCGTCACGTGGGCATGAA
TCTGATGCTGTTTCCCTGCAGACAATGCGAGAGAATGAATCAGAATTCAAATATCTGCTTCACTCACGGA
CAGAAAGACTGTTTAGAGTGCTTTCCCGTGTCAGAATCTCAACCCGTTTCTGTCGTCAAAAAGGCGTATC
AGAAACTGTGCTACATTCATCATATCATGGGAAAGGTGCCAGACGCTTGCACTGCCTGCGATCTGGTCAA
TGTGGATTTGGATGACTGCATCTTTGAACAATAAATGATTTAAATCAGGTATGGCTGCCGATGGTTATCT
TCCAGATTGGCTCGAGGACACTCTCTCTGAAGGAATAAGACAGTGGTGGAAGCTCAAACCTGGCCCACCA
CCACCAAAGCCCGCAGAGCGGCATAAGGACGACAGCAGGGGTCTTGTGCTTCCTGGGTACAAGTACCTCG
GACCCTTCAACGGACTCGACAAGGGAGAGCCGGTCAACGAGGCAGACGCCGCGGCCCTCGAGCACGACAA
AGCCTACGACCGGCAGCTCGACAGCGGAGACAACCCGTACCTCAAGTACAACCACGCCGACGCGGAGTTT
CAGGAGCGCCTTAAAGAAGATACGTCTTTTGGGGGCAACCTCGGACGAGCAGTCTTCCAGGCGAAAAAGA
GGGTTCTTGAACCTCTGGGCCTGGTTGAGGAACCTGTTAAGACGGCTCCGGGAAAAAAGAGGCCGGTAGA
GCACTCTCCTGTGGAGCCAGACTCCTCCTCGGGAACCGGAAAGGCGGGCCAGCAGCCTGCAAGAAAAAGA
TTGAATTTTGGTCAGACTGGAGACGCAGACTCAGTACCTGACCCCCAGCCTCTCGGACAGCCACCAGCAG
CCCCCTCTGGTCTGGGAACTAATACCATGGCTACAGGCAGTGGCGCACCAATGGCAGACAATAACGAGGG
TGCCGACGGAGTGGGTAATTCCTCGGGAAATTGGCATTGCGATTCCACATGGATGGGCGACAGAGTCATC
ACCACCAGCACCCGAACCTGGGCCCTGCCCACCTACAACAACCACCTCTACAAACAAATTTCCAGCCAAT
CAGGAGCCTCGAACGACAATCACTACTTTGGCTACAGCACCCCTTGGGGGTATTTTGACTTCAACAGATT
CCACTGCCACTTTTCACCACGTGACTGGCAAAGACTCATCAACAACAACTGGGGATTCCGACCCAAGAGA
CTCAACTTCAAGCTCTTTAACATTCAAGTCAAAGAGGTCACGCAGAATGACGGTACGACGACGATTGCCA
ATAACCTTACCAGCACGGTTCAGGTGTTTACTGACTCGGAGTACCAGCTCCCGTACGTCCTCGGCTCGGC
GCATCAAGGATGCCTCCCGCCGTTCCCAGCAGACGTCTTCATGGTGCCACAGTATGGATACCTCACCCTG
AACAACGGGAGTCAGGCAGTAGGACGCTCTTCATTTTACTGCCTGGAGTACTTTCCTTCTCAGATGCTGC
GTACCGGAAACAACTTTACCTTCAGCTACACTTTTGAGGACGTTCCTTTCCACAGCAGCTACGCTCACAG
CCAGAGTCTGGACCGTCTCATGAATCCTCTCATCGACCAGTACCTGTATTACTTGAGCAGAACAAACACT
CCAAGTGGAACCACCACGCAGTCAAGGCTTCAGTTTTCTCAGGCCGGAGCGAGTGACATTCGGGACCAGT
CTAGGAACTGGCTTCCTGGACCCTGTTACCGCCAGCAGCGAGTATCAAAGACATCTGCGGATAACAACAA
CAGTGAATACTCGTGGACTGGAGCTACCAAGTACCACCTCAATGGCAGAGACTCTCTGGTGAATCCGGGC
CCGGCTATGGCAAGCCACAAGGACGATGAAGAAAAGTTTTTTCCTCAGAGCGGGGTTCTCATCTTTGGGA
AGCAAGGCTCAGAGAAAACAAATGTGGACATTGAAAAGGTCATGATTACAGACGAAGAGGAAATCAGGAC
AACCAATCCCGTGGCTACGGAGCAGTATGGTTCTGTATCTACCAACCTCCAGAGAGGAGCCGGCCCTCTG
GGACTCGCCAGAGGTGATGATGACGACGGACCACTGGGACTGGCACGTGGCGCCAACAGACAAGCAGCTA
CCGCAGATGTCAACACACAAGGCGTTCTTCCAGGCATGGTCTGGCAGGACAGAGATGTGTACCTTCAGGG
GCCCATCTGGGCAAAGATTCCACACACGGACGGACATTTTCACCCCTCTCCCCTCATGGGTGGATTCGGA
CTTAAACACCCTCCTCCACAGATTCTCATCAAGAACACCCCGGTGCCTGCGAATCCTTCGACCACCTTCA
GTGCGGCAAAGTTTGCTTCCTTCATCACACAGTACTCCACGGGACAGGTCAGCGTGGAGATCGAGTGGGA
GCTGCAGAAGGAAAACAGCAAACGCTGGAATCCCGAAATTCAGTACACTTCCAACTACAACAAGTCTGTT
AATGTGGACTTTACTGTGGACACTAATGGCGTGTATTCAGAGCCTCGCCCCATTGGCACCAGATACCTGA
CTCGTAATCTGTAATTGGCAGGTCTTGTTAATCAATAAACCGTTTAATTCGTTTCAGTTGAACTTTGGTC
TCTGCGTATTTCTTTCTTATCTAGTTTCCATGCTCTAGAGCGGCCGCCACCGCGGTGGAGCTCCAGCTTT
TGTTCCCTTTAGTGAGGGTTAATTGCGCGCTTGGCGTAATCATGGTCATAGCTGTTTCCTGTGTGAAATT
GTTATCCGCTCACAATTCCACACAACATACGAGCCGGAAGCATAAAGTGTAAAGCCTGGGGTGCCTAATG
AGTGAGCTAACTCACATTAATTGCGTTGCGCTCACTGCCCGCTTTCCAGTCGGGAAACCTGTCGTGCCAG
CTGCATTAATGAATCGGCCAACGCGCGGGGAGAGGCGGTTTGCGTATTGGGCGCTCTTCCGCTTCCTCGC
TCACTGACTCGCTGCGCTCGGTCGTTCGGCTGCGGCGAGCGGTATCAGCTCACTCAAAGGCGGTAATACG
GTTATCCACAGAATCAGGGGATAACGCAGGAAAGAACATGTGAGCAAAAGGCCAGCAAAAGGCCAGGAAC
CGTAAAAAGGCCGCGTTGCTGGCGTTTTTCCATAGGCTCCGCCCCCCTGACGAGCATCACAAAAATCGAC
GCTCAAGTCAGAGGTGGCGAAACCCGACAGGACTATAAAGATACCAGGCGTTTCCCCCTGGAAGCTCCCT
CGTGCGCTCTCCTGTTCCGACCCTGCCGCTTACCGGATACCTGTCCGCCTTTCTCCCTTCGGGAAGCGTG
GCGCTTTCTCATAGCTCACGCTGTAGGTATCTCAGTTCGGTGTAGGTCGTTCGCTCCAAGCTGGGCTGTG
TGCACGAACCCCCCGTTCAGCCCGACCGCTGCGCCTTATCCGGTAACTATCGTCTTGAGTCCAACCCGGT
AAGACACGACTTATCGCCACTGGCAGCAGCCACTGGTAACAGGATTAGCAGAGCGAGGTATGTAGGCGGT
GCTACAGAGTTCTTGAAGTGGTGGCCTAACTACGGCTACACTAGAAGAACAGTATTTGGTATCTGCGCTC
TGCTGAAGCCAGTTACCTTCGGAAAAAGAGTTGGTAGCTCTTGATCCGGCAAACAAACCACCGCTGGTAG
CGGTGGTTTTTTTGTTTGCAAGCAGCAGATTACGCGCAGAAAAAAAGGATCTCAAGAAGATCCTTTGATC
TTTTCTACGGGGTCTGACGCTCAGTGGAACGAAAACTCACGTTAAGGGATTTTGGTCATGAGATTATCAA
AAAGGATCTTCACCTAGATCCTTTTAAATTAAAAATGAAGTTTTAAATCAATCTAAAGTATATATGAGTA
AACTTGGTCTGACAGTTACCAATGCTTAATCAGTGAGGCACCTATCTCAGCGATCTGTCTATTTCGTTCA
TCCATAGTTGCCTGACTCCCCGTCGTGTAGATAACTACGATACGGGAGGGCTTACCATCTGGCCCCAGTG
CTGCAATGATACCGCGAGACCCACGCTCACCGGCTCCAGATTTATCAGCAATAAACCAGCCAGCCGGAAG
GGCCGAGCGCAGAAGTGGTCCTGCAACTTTATCCGCCTCCATCCAGTCTATTAATTGTTGCCGGGAAGCT
AGAGTAAGTAGTTCGCCAGTTAATAGTTTGCGCAACGTTGTTGCCATTGCTACAGGCATCGTGGTGTCAC
GCTCGTCGTTTGGTATGGCTTCATTCAGCTCCGGTTCCCAACGATCAAGGCGAGTTACATGATCCCCCAT
GTTGTGCAAAAAAGCGGTTAGCTCCTTCGGTCCTCCGATCGTTGTCAGAAGTAAGTTGGCCGCAGTGTTA
TCACTCATGGTTATGGCAGCACTGCATAATTCTCTTACTGTCATGCCATCCGTAAGATGCTTTTCTGTGA
CTGGTGAGTACTCAACCAAGTCATTCTGAGAATAGTGTATGCGGCGACCGAGTTGCTCTTGCCCGGCGTC
AATACGGGATAATACCGCGCCACATAGCAGAACTTTAAAAGTGCTCATCATTGGAAAACGTTCTTCGGGG
CGAAAACTCTCAAGGATCTTACCGCTGTTGAGATCCAGTTCGATGTAACCCACTCGTGCACCCAACTGAT
CTTCAGCATCTTTTACTTTCACCAGCGTTTCTGGGTGAGCAAAAACAGGAAGGCAAAATGCCGCAAAAAA
GGGAATAAGGGCGACACGGAAATGTTGAATACTCATACTCTTCCTTTTTCAATATTATTGAAGCATTTAT
CAGGGTTATTGTCTCATGAGCGGATACATATTTGAATGTATTTAGAAAAATAAACAAATAGGGGTTCCGC
GCACATTTCCCCGAAAAGTGCCAC
Features (pLannotate 1.2.2; 18 found; start..end, strand, type, name):
      3..346     -  rep_origin     f1 ori (fragment) (sequence partly withheld): f1 bacteriophage origin of replication; arrow indicates direction of (+) strand synthesis
    344..371     -  rep_origin     f1 ori (fragment): f1 bacteriophage origin of replication; arrow indicates direction of (+) strand synthesis
    371..399     -  rep_origin     f1 ori (fragment): f1 bacteriophage origin of replication; arrow indicates direction of (+) strand synthesis
    432..577     -  rep_origin     f1 ori (fragment) (sequence partly withheld): f1 bacteriophage origin of replication; arrow indicates direction of (+) strand synthesis
    582..737     -  CDS            lacZα (fragment): LacZα fragment of β-galactosidase; lacZ fragment
    745..763     +  promoter       T7 promoter: promoter for bacteriophage T7 RNA polymerase
    772..856     -  misc_feature   MCS (fragment): pBluescript multiple cloning site
   1658..2848    +  CDS            Rep52: REP52_AAV2S - Experimental evidence at protein level: Swiss-Prot protein existence level 1. Plays a critical role during packaging of viral DNA into empty capsids, where they are thought to be part of the packaging motor complex. The single stranded genomic DNA is packaged in a 3' to 5' direction and requires the association between viral DNA and Rep40. Regulates host PKA activity by interacting with host PRKX as a mechanism to interfere with helper virus propagation and to promote its own replication. From Adeno-associated virus 2 (isolate Srivastava/1982) (AAV-2).
   2868..5138    +  CDS            VP1: CAPSD_AAV2S - Experimental evidence at protein level: Swiss-Prot protein existence level 1. Capsid protein self-assembles to form an icosahedral capsid with a T=1 symmetry, about 22 nm in diameter, and consisting of 60 copies of three size variants of the capsid protein VP1, VP2 and VP3 which differ in their N-terminus. The capsid encapsulates the genomic ssDNA. Binds to host cell heparan sulfate and uses host ITGA5-ITGB1 as coreceptor on the cell surface to provide virion attachment to target cell. This attachment induces virion internalization predominantly through clathrin-dependent endocyt
   5231..5260    -  misc_feature   MCS (fragment): pBluescript multiple cloning site
   5273..5291    -  promoter       T3 promoter: promoter for bacteriophage T3 RNA polymerase
   5336..5352    -  protein_bind   lac operator: The lac repressor binds to the lac operator to inhibit transcription in E. coli. This inhibition can be relieved by adding lactose or isopropyl-β-D-thiogalactopyranoside (IPTG). lac repressor encoded by lacI
   5360..5390    -  promoter       lac promoter: promoter for the E. coli lac operon
   5405..5426    -  protein_bind   CAP binding site: CAP binding activates transcription in the presence of cAMP. E. coli catabolite activator protein
   5439..5531    -  CDS            lacI (fragment): lac repressor; lacI; The lac repressor binds to the lac operator to inhibit transcription in E. coli. This inhibition can be relieved by adding lactose or isopropyl-β-D-thiogalactopyranoside (IPTG).
   5714..6302    -  rep_origin     ori: high-copy-number ColE1/pMB1/pBR322/pUC origin of replication
   6473..7333    -  CDS            AmpR: β-lactamase; bla; confers resistance to ampicillin, carbenicillin, and related antibiotics
   7334..7438    -  promoter       AmpR promoter: bla
