[The description below was written by a language model from this plasmid's Addgene catalogue record and pLannotate feature annotations shown in this document.]
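Description:
pProvector_AAV2_586_PLGLAR is an AAV2 rep/cap packaging plasmid in which the capsid gene has been engineered to carry an 18-residue peptide "lock" inserted at cap position 586. The catalogue lists the backbone as unknown, but the annotated features (fragmented f1 origin, lacZα fragment, flanking T7 and T3 promoters, pBluescript multiple cloning site remnants, and lac promoter/operator elements) point to a pBluescript-type cloning vector. It is propagated in E. coli through a ColE1/pUC-family origin and selected with ampicillin via the AmpR β-lactamase cassette. The repository nevertheless lists it as low copy. The stated size (7,342 bp) differs slightly from the sequenced record (7,461 nt).

The payload is the AAV2 rep and cap region. The feature table annotates the Rep52 reading frame followed by VP1, which also encompasses the overlapping VP2 and VP3 capsid proteins. The larger Rep proteins and the native AAV promoters are not annotated individually, although there is unannotated sequence upstream of Rep52. No ITRs are annotated, consistent with a plasmid that supplies replication and capsid functions in trans rather than being packaged itself.

The inserted motif consists of two copies of the PLGLAR sequence flanking a run of aspartate residues. According to the associated publication title, this belongs to a protease-activated AAV2 "provector" platform aimed at reducing off-target delivery in ovarian cancer gene therapy. The name suggests that the lock restrains the capsid until the flanking sites are cleaved, but the record does not name the protease or detail the mechanism. The plasmid would typically be used to produce recombinant AAV2 particles displaying this modified capsid.
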