Addgene plasmid #129024: pProvector_AAV2_586_PLGLAR
Purpose: Recombinant AAV2 rep/cap plasmid modified to include an 18 amino acid peptide at cap position 586.
Depositing lab: Junghae Suh. Depositing organization: Rice University. Publication: Reducing off target viral delivery in ovarian cancer gene therapy using a protease-activated AAV2 vector platform. Tong JG, Evans AC, Ho ML, Guenther CM, Brun MJ, Judd J, Wu E, Suh J. J Control Release. 2019 Jun 25. pii: S0168-3659(19)30367-0. doi: 10.1016/j.jconrel.2019.06.034. PubMed 31252037.
Backbone
  Vector backbone: unknown
  Total vector size (bp): 7342
  Vector type: AAV
Growth in bacteria
  Bacterial resistance: Ampicillin, 100 μg/mL
  Growth temperature: 37°C
  Growth strain: NEB Stable
  Copy number: Low Copy
Gene/Insert
  Gene/Insert name: Rep2/Cap2 with PLGLAR lock at 586
  Species: Synthetic; AAV
  Mutation: inserted peptide motif (PLGLARGDDDDGPLGLAR) at position 586
Terms and licenses: Academic/Nonprofit Terms; Industry Terms: Not Available to Industry
How to cite: pProvector_AAV2_586_PLGLAR was a gift from Junghae Suh (Addgene plasmid # 129024 ; http://n2t.net/addgene:129024 ; RRID:Addgene_129024)
